Addgene plasmid #225227: pCMV-meGFP-Myo6
Purpose: Expresses GFP-tagged Myo6
Depositing lab: Thomas Schwarz. Depositing organization: Boston Children's Hospital. Publication: Energy stress activates AMPK to arrest mitochondria via phosphorylation of TRAK1. Falk JE, Henke T, Gowrisankaran S, Wanderoy S, Basu H, Greally S, Steen J, Schwarz TL. J Cell Biol. 2026 Apr 6;225(4):e202501023. doi: 10.1083/jcb.202501023. Epub 2026 Jan 30. PubMed 41615403.
Backbone
  Vector backbone: Addgene plasmid 54759
  Backbone manufacturer: MIchael Davidson (Addgnee)
  Vector type: Mammalian Expression
Growth in bacteria
  Bacterial resistance: Kanamycin, 50 μg/mL
  Growth temperature: 37°C
  Growth strain: DH5alpha
  Copy number: High Copy
Gene/Insert
  Gene/Insert name: Myo6
  Entrez Gene: MYO6 (a.k.a. DFNA22, DFNB37)
  Promoter: CMV
  Tag / fusion protein: eGFP (N terminal on insert)
  Cloning method: Restriction Enzyme; 5′ cloning site EcoR1 (not destroyed); 3′ cloning site PspOMI (not destroyed)
  Sequencing primers: 5′ CMV; 3′ CGCAAATGGGCGGTAGGCGTG
Resource information
  A portion of this plasmid was derived from a plasmid made by: Human Myo6 was purchased from Transomic (clone ID = GenBank: BC146764.1)
Terms and licenses: Academic/Nonprofit Terms; Industry Terms: Not Available to Industry
How to cite: pCMV-meGFP-Myo6 was a gift from Thomas Schwarz (Addgene plasmid # 225227 ; http://n2t.net/addgene:225227 ; RRID:Addgene_225227)
