[The description below was written by a language model from this plasmid's Addgene catalogue record and pLannotate feature annotations shown in this document.]
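Description:
pCMV-meGFP-Myo6 is a mammalian expression plasmid of about 8.6 kb that produces human myosin VI (MYO6) fused at its N terminus to monomeric EGFP. It is built on an mEGFP C1-style fusion backbone obtained from a repository plasmid. It replicates in E. coli at high copy from a ColE1/pUC-type origin and also carries an f1 phage origin. Selection relies on a single NeoR/KanR (Tn5 aminoglycoside phosphotransferase) gene placed behind tandem bacterial (bla) and SV40 early promoters and followed by an HSV TK polyadenylation signal. This arrangement gives kanamycin resistance in bacteria and can confer G418 resistance in mammalian cells.

The expression cassette uses the human cytomegalovirus immediate-early enhancer and promoter to drive the mEGFP coding sequence. A short stretch of residual multiple cloning site joins mEGFP to the MYO6 open reading frame, which was inserted by restriction cloning between EcoRI and PspOMI sites that both remain intact. An SV40 poly(A) signal terminates the transcript. The human MYO6 cDNA came from a commercial clone. The short large T antigen, ble and bGH poly(A) fragments in the annotation appear to be backbone remnants or partial matches rather than functional elements.

Myosin VI is an unconventional, actin-based motor that moves toward the minus end of actin filaments and takes part in vesicular trafficking and cell migration. The construct is intended for transfection into mammalian cells to express and visualise fluorescently tagged Myo6. The associated study concerns AMPK-dependent arrest of mitochondria through phosphorylation of TRAK1 under energy stress, although the record does not describe the plasmid's specific role in that work.
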