Features (pLannotate 1.2.2; 16 found; start..end, strand, type, name):
      1..589     +  rep_origin     ori: high-copy-number ColE1/pMB1/pBR322/pUC origin of replication
    764..1067    +  enhancer       CMV enhancer: human cytomegalovirus immediate early enhancer
   1068..1271    +  promoter       CMV promoter: human cytomegalovirus (CMV) immediate early promoter
   1316..2032    +  CDS            mEGFP: mEGFP is a basic (constitutively fluorescent) green fluorescent protein published in 2002, derived from Aequorea victoria. It has moderate acid sensitivity.
   2033..2067    +  misc_feature   MCS (fragment): multiple cloning site
   2069..5923    +  CDS            MYO6: MYO6_HUMAN - Also known as KIAA0389. Experimental evidence at protein level: Swiss-Prot protein existence level 1. Myosins are actin-based motor molecules with ATPase activity (By similarity). Unconventional myosins serve in intracellular movements (By similarity). Myosin 6 is a reverse-direction motor protein that moves towards the minus-end of actin filaments (PubMed:10519557). Has slow rate of actin-activated ADP release due to weak ATP binding (By similarity). Functions in a variety of intracellular processes such as vesicular membrane trafficking and cell migration (By similarity). Requir
   5927..5944    +  misc_feature   MCS (fragment): multiple cloning site
   5956..6040    +  CDS            large T antigen (fragment): large T antigen from SV40 (simian virus 40)
   6063..6184    +  polyA_signal   SV40 poly(A) signal: SV40 polyadenylation signal
   6218..6646    -  rep_origin     f1 ori (sequence partly withheld): f1 bacteriophage origin of replication; arrow indicates direction of (+) strand synthesis
   6673..6777    +  promoter       AmpR promoter: bla
   6779..7136    +  promoter       SV40 promoter: SV40 enhancer and early promoter
   7171..7965    +  CDS            NeoR/KanR: aminoglycoside phosphotransferase from Tn5; aph(3')-II (or nptII); confers resistance to neomycin, kanamycin, and G418 (Geneticin®)
   7986..8138    +  CDS            ble (fragment): BLE_KLEPN - Experimental evidence at protein level: Swiss-Prot protein existence level 1. Binding protein with a strong affinity to the bleomycin family of antibiotics. Binds to CL990; an antimitotic-antibiotic compound. From Klebsiella pneumoniae.
   8197..8244    +  polyA_signal   HSV TK poly(A) signal: herpes simplex virus thymidine kinase polyadenylation signal (Cole and Stacy, 1985)
   8335..8351    -  polyA_signal   bGH poly(A) signal (fragment): bovine growth hormone polyadenylation signal
>Addgene plasmid #225227 | pCMV-meGFP-Myo6 | addgene full sequence | sequence record 452459 | Addgene NGS Result
TTGAGATCCTTTTTTTCTGCGCGTAATCTGCTGCTTGCAAACAAAAAAACCACCGCTACCAGCGGTGGTT
TGTTTGCCGGATCAAGAGCTACCAACTCTTTTTCCGAAGGTAACTGGCTTCAGCAGAGCGCAGATACCAA
ATACTGTTCTTCTAGTGTAGCCGTAGTTAGGCCACCACTTCAAGAACTCTGTAGCACCGCCTACATACCT
CGCTCTGCTAATCCTGTTACCAGTGGCTGCTGCCAGTGGCGATAAGTCGTGTCTTACCGGGTTGGACTCA
AGACGATAGTTACCGGATAAGGCGCAGCGGTCGGGCTGAACGGGGGGTTCGTGCACACAGCCCAGCTTGG
AGCGAACGACCTACACCGAACTGAGATACCTACAGCGTGAGCTATGAGAAAGCGCCACGCTTCCCGAAGG
GAGAAAGGCGGACAGGTATCCGGTAAGCGGCAGGGTCGGAACAGGAGAGCGCACGAGGGAGCTTCCAGGG
GGAAACGCCTGGTATCTTTATAGTCCTGTCGGGTTTCGCCACCTCTGACTTGAGCGTCGATTTTTGTGAT
GCTCGTCAGGGGGGCGGAGCCTATGGAAAAACGCCAGCAACGCGGCCTTTTTACGGTTCCTGGCCTTTTG
CTGGCCTTTTGCTCACATGTTCTTTCCTGCGTTATCCCCTGATTCTGTGGATAACCGTATTACCGCCATG
CATTAGTTATTAATAGTAATCAATTACGGGGTCATTAGTTCATAGCCCATATATGGAGTTCCGCGTTACA
TAACTTACGGTAAATGGCCCGCCTGGCTGACCGCCCAACGACCCCCGCCCATTGACGTCAATAATGACGT
ATGTTCCCATAGTAACGCCAATAGGGACTTTCCATTGACGTCAATGGGTGGAGTATTTACGGTAAACTGC
CCACTTGGCAGTACATCAAGTGTATCATATGCCAAGTACGCCCCCTATTGACGTCAATGACGGTAAATGG
CCCGCCTGGCATTATGCCCAGTACATGACCTTATGGGACTTTCCTACTTGGCAGTACATCTACGTATTAG
TCATCGCTATTACCATGGTGATGCGGTTTTGGCAGTACATCAATGGGCGTGGATAGCGGTTTGACTCACG
GGGATTTCCAAGTCTCCACCCCATTGACGTCAATGGGAGTTTGTTTTGGCACCAAAATCAACGGGACTTT
CCAAAATGTCGTAACAACTCCGCCCCATTGACGCAAATGGGCGGTAGGCGTGTACGGTGGGAGGTCTATA
TAAGCAGAGCTGGTTTAGTGAACCGTCAGATCCGCTAGCGCTACCGGTCGCCACCATGGTGAGCAAGGGC
GAGGAGCTGTTCACCGGGGTGGTGCCCATCCTGGTCGAGCTGGACGGCGACGTAAACGGCCACAAGTTCA
GCGTGTCCGGCGAGGGCGAGGGCGATGCCACCTACGGCAAGCTGACCCTGAAGTTCATCTGCACCACCGG
CAAGCTGCCCGTGCCCTGGCCCACCCTCGTGACCACCCTGACCTACGGCGTGCAGTGCTTCAGCCGCTAC
CCCGACCACATGAAGCAGCACGACTTCTTCAAGTCCGCCATGCCCGAAGGCTACGTCCAGGAGCGCACCA
TCTTCTTCAAGGACGACGGCAACTACAAGACCCGCGCCGAGGTGAAGTTCGAGGGCGACACCCTGGTGAA
CCGCATCGAGCTGAAGGGCATCGACTTCAAGGAGGACGGCAACATCCTGGGGCACAAGCTGGAGTACAAC
TACAACAGCCACAACGTCTATATCATGGCCGACAAGCAGAAGAACGGCATCAAGGTGAACTTCAAGATCC
GCCACAACATCGAGGACGGCAGCGTGCAGCTCGCCGACCACTACCAGCAGAACACCCCCATCGGCGACGG
CCCCGTGCTGCTGCCCGACAACCACTACCTGAGCACCCAGTCCAAGCTGAGCAAAGACCCCAACGAGAAG
CGCGATCACATGGTCCTGCTGGAGTTCGTGACCGCCGCCGGGATCACTCTCGGCATGGACGAGCTGTACA
AGTCCGGACTCAGATCTCGAGCTCAAGCTTCGAATTCGATGGAGGATGGAAAGCCCGTTTGGGCGCCACA
CCCTACAGATGGATTTCAGATGGGCAATATTGTGGATATTGGCCCCGACAGCTTAACAATTGAACCCTTG
AATCAGAAAGGCAAGACATTTTTGGCTCTCATAAACCAAGTGTTTCCTGCAGAAGAGGACAGTAAAAAAG
ATGTGGAAGATAACTGTTCACTAATGTATTTAAATGAAGCCACACTGCTCCATAATATCAAAGTTCGATA
TAGTAAAGACAGAATTTATACATATGTCGCCAACATTCTGATTGCAGTGAATCCATACTTTGACATACCT
AAAATATATTCTTCAGAAGCAATAAAGTCATATCAAGGAAAATCTCTTGGGACAAGACCACCTCATGTCT
TTGCAATTGCTGATAAAGCTTTTCGAGACATGAAGGTGCTCAAGATGAGTCAGTCTATCATTGTATCTGG
AGAATCAGGAGCCGGCAAAACAGAAAATACAAAATTTGTTCTAAGATACCTGACTGAATCCTATGGAACA
GGTCAAGATATTGATGACAGAATTGTTGAAGCTAACCCACTCCTAGAAGCCTTTGGAAATGCGAAGACTG
TTCGCAACAATAATAGCAGTCGATTTGGGAAATTTGTAGAAATACATTTTAATGAAAAGAGCTCAGTTGT
TGGAGGATTTGTTTCACATTATCTCCTAGAGAAATCTAGGATCTGTGTTCAAGGCAAAGAGGAAAGAAAT
TATCATATCTTTTATAGGTTGTGTGCTGGTGCTTCTGAAGATATTAGAGAAAAACTTCATTTGAGTTCAC
CAGATAATTTTCGGTATTTAAACCGAGGCTGCACTAGATACTTTGCTAACAAAGAAACTGACAAACAGAT
TTTACAGAACCGCAAAAGTCCTGAGTACCTTAAGGCAGGTTCTATGAAAGATCCTCTGCTAGATGACCAT
GGTGATTTTATTAGAATGTGCACGGCTATGAAAAAAATTGGTTTGGATGATGAAGAAAAGCTTGATCTCT
TCCGGGTAGTAGCTGGCGTCCTGCACCTTGGAAATATTGATTTTGAGGAAGCTGGCAGCACTTCAGGTGG
TTGTAATCTGAAGAATAAATCTGCTCAGTCTTTGGAATATTGTGCTGAATTACTGGGTTTGGACCAAGAT
GATCTTCGAGTAAGTTTGACCACAAGAGTCATGCTAACAACAGCAGGGGGCACCAAAGGAACAGTTATAA
AGGTACCTCTGAAAGTGGAGCAAGCAAACAATGCTCGTGATGCCCTGGCAAAGACAGTGTATAGCCATCT
TTTTGATCATGTGGTAAACAGAGTAAATCAGTGTTTTCCTTTTGAAACATCATCCTATTTTATTGGAGTC
CTAGATATTGCTGGTTTTGAGTACTTTGAGCATAACAGTTTTGAACAATTTTGCATCAACTATTGCAATG
AAAAACTTCAACAATTTTTTAATGAAAGGATTCTGAAGGAGGAACAAGAACTCTATCAAAAAGAAGGTTT
AGGTGTTAATGAAGTGCATTATGTGGATAATCAGGACTGTATAGATTTAATTGAAGCCAAATTAGTGGGA
ATACTGGATATTTTGGATGAAGAAAATCGCCTTCCCCAGCCAAGTGATCAACACTTTACATCTGCAGTTC
ACCAAAAGCACAAGGATCATTTTCGACTCACTATTCCCAGAAAATCTAAGCTGGCAGTTCATAGGAATAT
CAGAGACGACGAAGGCTTCATTATCAGGCATTTTGCGGGGGCAGTGTGCTATGAAACAACCCAGTTTGTG
GAGAAAAATAATGATGCTTTACATATGTCTCTTGAATCCTTAATATGTGAATCCAGAGATAAGTTTATAC
GGGAATTATTTGAATCATCCACAAATAACAACAAAGATACTAAACAAAAAGCAGGAAAACTTAGCTTCAT
CAGCGTGGGAAACAAGTTTAAGACACAGTTAAATTTGCTTCTGGATAAACTTCGAAGTACTGGAGCAAGC
TTTATTCGTTGCATCAAACCTAACTTAAAGATGACAAGCCACCACTTTGAAGGTGCTCAAATTCTGTCTC
AGCTTCAGTGTTCAGGGATGGTGTCTGTTTTGGACTTGATGCAGGGTGGTTACCCATCACGAGCTTCATT
TCATGAACTCTACAACATGTACAAAAAGTATATGCCAGATAAACTTGCAAGATTGGATCCAAGACTATTT
TGTAAGGCTTTGTTTAAAGCTTTGGGCTTAAATGAAAATGACTACAAGTTTGGGTTAACCAAAGTATTTT
TTAGACCTGGCAAGTTTGCAGAATTTGATCAGATCATGAAGTCTGACCCTGACCACTTAGCAGAGTTGGT
TAAAAGAGTCAATCACTGGCTCACATGCAGTCGCTGGAAGAAAGTTCAGTGGTGCTCACTCTCAGTCATC
AAATTGAAAAACAAAATAAAATATCGAGCTGAAGCCTGCATTAAAATGCAAAAAACTATTCGAATGTGGC
TTTGCAAGAGGAGACACAAACCTCGCATTGATGGTCTGGTTAAGGTGGGCACACTGAAAAAACGACTTGA
TAAATTTAATGAGGTAGTCAGTGTGTTGAAAGATGGAAAACCCGAGATGAATAAACAGATCAAGAATCTG
GAAATTTCTATTGATACTTTGATGGCCAAAATTAAGTCCACTATGATGACGCAGGAACAAATCCAGAAAG
AATATGATGCACTGGTTAAAAGCTCAGAGGAACTCCTCAGTGCATTACAGAAAAAAAAACAGCAGGAAGA
GGAAGCAGAAAGGCTGAGGCGTATTCAAGAAGAAATGGAAAAGGAAAGAAAAAGACGTGAAGAAGACGAA
AAACGTCGAAGAAAGGAAGAGGAGGAAAGGCGGATGAAACTTGAGATGGAAGCAAAGAGAAAACAAGAAG
AAGAAGAGAGAAAGAAAAGGGAAGATGATGAAAAACGCATTCAAGCTGAAGTGGAGGCACAGCTGGCCCG
ACAGAAGGAGGAGGAATCCCAACAGCAAGCAGTTCTGGAGCAGGAGCGCAGGGACCGGGAGCTGGCCCTG
AGGATTGCCCAGAGTGAAGCCGAGCTCATCAGTGATGAGGCCCAGGCCGACCTGGCGCTGCGGAGAAATG
ATGGAACAAGACCCAAAATGACACCGGAACAAATGGCCAAAGAAATGTCAGAATTTTTGAGTAGAGGTCC
TGCTGTACTAGCCACCAAAGCAGCTGCTGGTACTAAGAAATATGATCTTAGTAAATGGAAATATGCAGAA
CTACGTGATACCATCAATACTTCTTGTGATATTGAGCTCCTGGCAGCTTGCAGAGAAGAATTTCATAGGA
GACTAAAAGTGTATCATGCTTGGAAATCTAAGAACAAGAAGAGAAATACTGAAACAGAGCAACGTGCTCC
AAAGTCTGTTACTGATTATGATTTTGCACCATTTTTGAACAATTCACCTCAGCAAAACCCAGCAGCTCAG
ATTCCTGCCAGGCAGCGGGAGATTGAAATGAACCGACAGCAACGCTTCTTCCGCATCCCATTCATCCGCC
CTGCCGACCAGTACAAAGACCCTCAGAGTAAGAAAAAAGGCTGGTGGTATGCCCATTTTGATGGACCATG
GATTGCCCGGCAAATGGAACTCCATCCTGACAAGCCACCCATCCTACTTGTGGCTGGTAAGGACGACATG
GAGATGTGTGAGCTGAATCTTGAGGAGACTGGCCTGACTCGGAAGCGTGGTGCTGAGATCTTGCCAAGAC
AGTTTGAAGAAATCTGGGAACGCTGTGGAGGCATCCAGTACCTTCAGAATGCGATTGAGAGCAGACAGGC
TCGGCCCACCTATGCAACAGCCATGCTGCAGAGTCTGTTAAAGTAGGGGCCCGGGATCCACCGGATCTAG
ATAACTGATCATAATCAGCCATACCACATTTGTAGAGGTTTTACTTGCTTTAAAAAACCTCCCACACCTC
CCCCTGAACCTGAAACATAAAATGAATGCAATTGTTGTTGTTAACTTGTTTATTGCAGCTTATAATGGTT
ACAAATAAAGCAATAGCATCACAAATTTCACAAATAAAGCATTTTTTTCACTGCATTCTAGTTGTGGTTT
GTCCAAACTCATCAATGTATCTTAACGCGTAAATTGTAAGCGTTAATATTTTGTTAAAATTCGCGTTAAA
TTTTTGTTAAATCAGCTCATTTTTTAACCAATAGGCCGAAATCGGCAAAATCCCTTATAAATCAAAAGAA
TAGACCGAGATAGGGT
[37 nt withheld, positions 6317-6353]
AAAGAACGTGGACTCCAACGTCAAAGG
[49 nt withheld, positions 6381-6429]
T
[91 nt withheld, positions 6431-6521]
G
[124 nt withheld, positions 6523-6646]
CAGGTGGCACTTTTCGGGGAAATGTGCGCGGAACCCCTATTTGTTTATTTTTCTAAATACATTCAAATAT
GTATCCGCTCATGAGACAATAACCCTGATAAATGCTTCAATAATATTGAAAAAGGAAGAGTCCTGAGGCG
GAAAGAACCAGCTGTGGAATGTGTGTCAGTTAGGGTGTGGAAAGTCCCCAGGCTCCCCAGCAGGCAGAAG
TATGCAAAGCATGCATCTCAATTAGTCAGCAACCAGGTGTGGAAAGTCCCCAGGCTCCCCAGCAGGCAGA
AGTATGCAAAGCATGCATCTCAATTAGTCAGCAACCATAGTCCCGCCCCTAACTCCGCCCATCCCGCCCC
TAACTCCGCCCAGTTCCGCCCATTCTCCGCCCCATGGCTGACTAATTTTTTTTATTTATGCAGAGGCCGA
GGCCGCCTCGGCCTCTGAGCTATTCCAGAAGTAGTGAGGAGGCTTTTTTGGAGGCCTAGGCTTTTGCAAA
GATCGATCAAGAGACAGGATGAGGATCGTTTCGCATGATTGAACAAGATGGATTGCACGCAGGTTCTCCG
GCCGCTTGGGTGGAGAGGCTATTCGGCTATGACTGGGCACAACAGACAATCGGCTGCTCTGATGCCGCCG
TGTTCCGGCTGTCAGCGCAGGGGCGCCCGGTTCTTTTTGTCAAGACCGACCTGTCCGGTGCCCTGAATGA
ACTGCAAGACGAGGCAGCGCGGCTATCGTGGCTGGCCACGACGGGCGTTCCTTGCGCAGCTGTGCTCGAC
GTTGTCACTGAAGCGGGAAGGGACTGGCTGCTATTGGGCGAAGTGCCGGGGCAGGATCTCCTGTCATCTC
ACCTTGCTCCTGCCGAGAAAGTATCCATCATGGCTGATGCAATGCGGCGGCTGCATACGCTTGATCCGGC
TACCTGCCCATTCGACCACCAAGCGAAACATCGCATCGAGCGAGCACGTACTCGGATGGAAGCCGGTCTT
GTCGATCAGGATGATCTGGACGAAGAGCATCAGGGGCTCGCGCCAGCCGAACTGTTCGCCAGGCTCAAGG
CGAGCATGCCCGACGGCGAGGATCTCGTCGTGACCCATGGCGATGCCTGCTTGCCGAATATCATGGTGGA
AAATGGCCGCTTTTCTGGATTCATCGACTGTGGCCGGCTGGGTGTGGCGGACCGCTATCAGGACATAGCG
TTGGCTACCCGTGATATTGCTGAAGAGCTTGGCGGCGAATGGGCTGACCGCTTCCTCGTGCTTTACGGTA
TCGCCGCTCCCGATTCGCAGCGCATCGCCTTCTATCGCCTTCTTGACGAGTTCTTCTGAGCGGGACTCTG
GGGTTCGAAATGACCGACCAAGCGACGCCCAACCTGCCATCACGAGATTTCGATTCCACCGCCGCCTTCT
ATGAAAGGTTGGGCTTCGGAATCGTTTTCCGGGACGCCGGCTGGATGATCCTCCAGCGCGGGGATCTCAT
GCTGGAGTTCTTCGCCCACCCTAGGGGGAGGCTAACTGAAACACGGAAGGAGACAATACCGGAAGGAACC
CGCGCTATGACGGCAATAAAAAGACAGAATAAAACGCACGGTGTTGGGTCGTTTGTTCATAAACGCGGGG
TTCGGTCCCAGGGCTGGCACTCTGTCGATACCCCACCGAGACCCCATTGGGGCCAATACGCCCGCGTTTC
TTCCTTTTCCCCACCCCACCCCCCAAGTTCGGGTGAAGGCCCAGGGCTCGCAGCCAACGTCGGGGCGGCA
GGCCCTGCCATAGCCTCAGGTTACTCATATATACTTTAGATTGATTTAAAACTTCATTTTTAATTTAAAA
GGATCTAGGTGAAGATCCTTTTTGATAATCTCATGACCAAAATCCCTTAACGTGAGTTTTCGTTCCACTG
AGCGTCAGACCCCGTAGAAAAGATCAAAGGATCTTC
